Addgene plasmid #102356: Pink Flamindo
Purpose: biosensor for cAMP in mammalian cells
Depositing lab: Tetsuya Kitaguchi. Depositing organization: Waseda University. Publication: Red fluorescent protein-based cAMP indicator applicable to optogenetics and in vivo imaging. Harada K, Ito M, Wang X, Tanaka M, Wongso D, Konno A, Hirai H, Hirase H, Tsuboi T, Kitaguchi T. Sci Rep. 2017 Aug 4;7(1):7351. doi: 10.1038/s41598-017-07820-6. PubMed 28779099.
Backbone
  Vector backbone: pcDNA3.1(-)
  Vector type: Mammalian Expression
Growth in bacteria
  Bacterial resistance: Ampicillin, 100 μg/mL
  Growth temperature: 37°C
  Growth strain: DH5alpha
  Copy number: High Copy
Gene/Insert
  Gene/Insert name: Pink Flamindo
  Insert size (bp): 1176
  Promoter: CMV
  Cloning method: Restriction Enzyme; 5′ cloning site BamHI (not destroyed); 3′ cloning site HindIII (not destroyed)
  Sequencing primers: 5′ CGCAAATGGGCGGTAGGCGTG
Terms and licenses: Academic/Nonprofit Terms; Industry Terms: Not Available to Industry
How to cite: Pink Flamindo was a gift from Tetsuya Kitaguchi (Addgene plasmid # 102356 ; http://n2t.net/addgene:102356 ; RRID:Addgene_102356)
