[The description below was written by a language model from this plasmid's Addgene catalogue record and pLannotate feature annotations shown in this document.]
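Description:
Pink Flamindo is a mammalian expression plasmid built on the pcDNA3.1(-) backbone that encodes a genetically encoded red fluorescent biosensor for cAMP. The 1,176 bp insert was cloned between BamHI and HindIII sites, both retained, and sits downstream of the human CMV immediate-early enhancer and promoter, with the bovine growth hormone polyadenylation signal terminating the transcript. A T7 promoter lies between the CMV promoter and the insert, as is standard for this backbone.

The feature table shows how the sensor is arranged. Because the circular sequence is numbered from within the insert, the coding region wraps around the origin: an N-terminal portion of the red fluorescent protein mApple is followed by a fragment of mouse Rapgef3 (Epac1), a protein that is activated by binding cAMP, and then by the remaining portion of mApple. The cAMP-binding segment is therefore inserted within the fluorescent protein, a single-fluorophore design in which ligand binding to the sensing domain is expected to alter the red fluorescence signal. The record does not give details of linkers or mutations.

For propagation in E. coli the plasmid carries a high-copy ColE1/pUC-type origin and the β-lactamase gene for ampicillin selection, plus an f1 origin. An SV40 early promoter drives the neomycin/kanamycin phosphotransferase gene with an SV40 polyadenylation signal, which allows selection of stably transfected mammalian cells. A few short annotated fragments (HIV-1 LTR, ble, lacI) appear to be incidental sequence matches within the backbone rather than functional elements. The construct is intended for monitoring cAMP in mammalian cells, and the associated publication title points to its compatibility with optogenetics and in vivo imaging.
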