Features (pLannotate 1.2.2; 22 found; start..end, strand, type, name):
     19..474     +  CDS            Rapgef3 (fragment): RPGF3_MOUSE - Also known as Epac, Epac1. Experimental evidence at protein level: Swiss-Prot protein existence level 1. Guanine nucleotide exchange factor (GEF) for RAP1A and RAP2A small GTPases that is activated by binding cAMP. Through simultaneous binding of PDE3B to RAPGEF3 and PIK3R6 is assembled in a signaling complex in which it activates the PI3K gamma complex and which is involved in angiogenesis. Plays a role in the modulation of the cAMP- induced dynamic control of endothelial barrier function through a pathway that is independent on Rho-mediated signaling. Required for the actin rea
    460..723     +  CDS            mApple (fragment): mApple is a basic (constitutively fluorescent) red fluorescent protein published in 2008, derived from Discosoma sp.. It is reported to be a rapidly-maturing monomer with high acid sensitivity.
    760..984     +  polyA_signal   bGH poly(A) signal: bovine growth hormone polyadenylation signal
    988..1009    +  promoter       SV40 promoter (fragment): SV40 enhancer and early promoter
   1030..1458    +  rep_origin     f1 ori (sequence partly withheld): f1 bacteriophage origin of replication; arrow indicates direction of (+) strand synthesis
   1472..1801    +  promoter       SV40 promoter: SV40 enhancer and early promoter
   1868..2659    +  CDS            neo: KKA2_KLEPN - Also known as kan, nptII. Experimental evidence at protein level: Swiss-Prot protein existence level 1. Resistance to kanamycin, neomycin, paromomycin, ribostamycin, butirosin and gentamicin B. From Klebsiella pneumoniae.
   2683..2841    +  CDS            ble (fragment): BLE_KLEPN - Experimental evidence at protein level: Swiss-Prot protein existence level 1. Binding protein with a strong affinity to the bleomycin family of antibiotics. Binds to CL990; an antimitotic-antibiotic compound. From Klebsiella pneumoniae.
   2836..2957    +  polyA_signal   SV40 poly(A) signal: SV40 polyadenylation signal
   3030..3046    -  protein_bind   lac operator: The lac repressor binds to the lac operator to inhibit transcription in E. coli. This inhibition can be relieved by adding lactose or isopropyl-β-D-thiogalactopyranoside (IPTG). lac repressor encoded by lacI
   3054..3084    -  promoter       lac promoter: promoter for the E. coli lac operon
   3099..3120    -  protein_bind   CAP binding site: CAP binding activates transcription in the presence of cAMP. E. coli catabolite activator protein
   3133..3225    -  CDS            lacI (fragment): lac repressor; lacI; The lac repressor binds to the lac operator to inhibit transcription in E. coli. This inhibition can be relieved by adding lactose or isopropyl-β-D-thiogalactopyranoside (IPTG).
   3408..3996    -  rep_origin     ori: high-copy-number ColE1/pMB1/pBR322/pUC origin of replication
   4167..5027    -  CDS            AmpR: β-lactamase; bla; confers resistance to ampicillin, carbenicillin, and related antibiotics
   5028..5132    -  promoter       AmpR promoter: bla
   5191..5243    -  misc_feature   bom (fragment): basis of mobility region from pBR322
   5398..5777    +  enhancer       CMV enhancer: human cytomegalovirus immediate early enhancer
   5778..5981    +  promoter       CMV promoter: human cytomegalovirus (CMV) immediate early promoter
   5977..6010    +  LTR            5' LTR (truncated) (fragment): truncated 5' long terminal repeat (LTR) from HIV-1
   6026..6044    +  promoter       T7 promoter: promoter for bacteriophage T7 RNA polymerase
   6150..6595    +  CDS            mApple (fragment): photostable monomeric derivative of DsRed (Shaner et al., 2008) mammalian codon-optimized
>Addgene plasmid #102356 | Pink Flamindo | addgene full sequence | sequence record 419581 | Addgene NGS Result
CAGTGGCGCGATCCTCCTCTCCTGTCCCAGCGAGGGCCTGATGCCCTACTCACCGTGGCGCTCCGGAAGC
CCCCAGGTCAGCGTACGGATGAAGAACTGGACCTGATCTTTGAAGAGCTGCTGCATATCAAGGCGGTGGC
ACACCTTTCTAACTCGGTGAAGCGGGAACTAGCTGCTGTTCTGCTCTTTGAACCACACAGCAAGGCAGGA
ACTGTGTTGTTCAGCCAGGGGGACAAGGGTACCTCGTGGTACATTATCTGGAAGGGATCTGTCAATGTGG
TGACCCATGGCAAGGGGCTGGTGACCACGTTGCACGAGGGAGATGACTTTGGACAGCTGGCTCTGGTGAA
CGACGCACCTCGGGCAGCCACCATCATCCTTCGAGAAAATAACTGTCACTTTCTGCGTGTGGACAAGCAG
GACTTCAACCGCATCATCAAGGATGTGGAATTTAAAGTGGAGACTGTTGATGAGCGGATGTACCCCGAGG
ACGGCGCCCTGAAGAGCGAGATCAAGAAGGGGCTGAGGCTGAAGGACGGCGGCCACTACGCCGCCGAGGT
CAAGACCACCTACAAGGCCAAGAAGCCCGTGCAGCTGCCCGGCGCCTACATCGTCGACATCAAGTTGGAC
ATCGTGTCCCACAACGAGGACTACACCATCGTGGAACAGTGCGAACGCGCCGAGGGCCGCCACTCCACCG
GCGGCATGGACGAGCTGTACAAGTAAAAAGCTTAAGTTTAAACCGCTGATCAGCCTCGACTGTGCCTTCT
AGTTGCCAGCCATCTGTTGTTTGCCCCTCCCCCGTGCCTTCCTTGACCCTGGAAGGTGCCACTCCCACTG
TCCTTTCCTAATAAAATGAGGAAATTGCATCGCATTGTCTGAGTAGGTGTCATTCTATTCTGGGGGGTGG
GGTGGGGCAGGACAGCAAGGGGGAGGATTGGGAAGACAATAGCAGGCATGCTGGGGATGCGGTGGGCTCT
ATGGCTTCTGAGGCGGAAAGAACCAGCTGGGGCTCTAGGGGGTATCCCC
[124 nt withheld, positions 1030-1153]
C
[91 nt withheld, positions 1155-1245]
A
[49 nt withheld, positions 1247-1295]
CCTTTGACGTTGGAGTCCACGTTCTTT
[37 nt withheld, positions 1323-1359]
ACCCTATCTCGGTCTATTCTTTTGATTTATAAGGGATTTTGCCGATTTCGGCCTATTGGTTAAAAAATGA
GCTGATTTAACAAAAATTTAACGCGAATTAATTCTGTGGAATGTGTGTCAGTTAGGGTGTGGAAAGTCCC
CAGGCTCCCCAGCAGGCAGAAGTATGCAAAGCATGCATCTCAATTAGTCAGCAACCAGGTGTGGAAAGTC
CCCAGGCTCCCCAGCAGGCAGAAGTATGCAAAGCATGCATCTCAATTAGTCAGCAACCATAGTCCCGCCC
CTAACTCCGCCCATCCCGCCCCTAACTCCGCCCAGTTCCGCCCATTCTCCGCCCCATGGCTGACTAATTT
TTTTTATTTATGCAGAGGCCGAGGCCGCCTCTGCCTCTGAGCTATTCCAGAAGTAGTGAGGAGGCTTTTT
TGGAGGCCTAGGCTTTTGCAAAAAGCTCCCGGGAGCTTGTATATCCATTTTCGGATCTGATCAAGAGACA
GGATGAGGATCGTTTCGCATGATTGAACAAGATGGATTGCACGCAGGTTCTCCGGCCGCTTGGGTGGAGA
GGCTATTCGGCTATGACTGGGCACAACAGACAATCGGCTGCTCTGATGCCGCCGTGTTCCGGCTGTCAGC
GCAGGGGCGCCCGGTTCTTTTTGTCAAGACCGACCTGTCCGGTGCCCTGAATGAACTGCAGGACGAGGCA
GCGCGGCTATCGTGGCTGGCCACGACGGGCGTTCCTTGCGCAGCTGTGCTCGACGTTGTCACTGAAGCGG
GAAGGGACTGGCTGCTATTGGGCGAAGTGCCGGGGCAGGATCTCCTGTCATCTCACCTTGCTCCTGCCGA
GAAAGTATCCATCATGGCTGATGCAATGCGGCGGCTGCATACGCTTGATCCGGCTACCTGCCCATTCGAC
CACCAAGCGAAACATCGCATCGAGCGAGCACGTACTCGGATGGAAGCCGGTCTTGTCGATCAGGATGATC
TGGACGAAGAGCATCAGGGGCTCGCGCCAGCCGAACTGTTCGCCAGGCTCAAGGCGCGCATGCCCGACGG
CGAGGATCTCGTCGTGACCCATGGCGATGCCTGCTTGCCGAATATCATGGTGGAAAATGGCCGCTTTTCT
GGATTCATCGACTGTGGCCGGCTGGGTGTGGCGGACCGCTATCAGGACATAGCGTTGGCTACCCGTGATA
TTGCTGAAGAGCTTGGCGGCGAATGGGCTGACCGCTTCCTCGTGCTTTACGGTATCGCCGCTCCCGATTC
GCAGCGCATCGCCTTCTATCGCCTTCTTGACGAGTTCTTCTGAGCGGGACTCTGGGGTTCGAAATGACCG
ACCAAGCGACGCCCAACCTGCCATCACGAGATTTCGATTCCACCGCCGCCTTCTATGAAAGGTTGGGCTT
CGGAATCGTTTTCCGGGACGCCGGCTGGATGATCCTCCAGCGCGGGGATCTCATGCTGGAGTTCTTCGCC
CACCCCAACTTGTTTATTGCAGCTTATAATGGTTACAAATAAAGCAATAGCATCACAAATTTCACAAATA
AAGCATTTTTTTCACTGCATTCTAGTTGTGGTTTGTCCAAACTCATCAATGTATCTTATCATGTCTGTAT
ACCGTCGACCTCTAGCTAGAGCTTGGCGTAATCATGGTCATAGCTGTTTCCTGTGTGAAATTGTTATCCG
CTCACAATTCCACACAACATACGAGCCGGAAGCATAAAGTGTAAAGCCTGGGGTGCCTAATGAGTGAGCT
AACTCACATTAATTGCGTTGCGCTCACTGCCCGCTTTCCAGTCGGGAAACCTGTCGTGCCAGCTGCATTA
ATGAATCGGCCAACGCGCGGGGAGAGGCGGTTTGCGTATTGGGCGCTCTTCCGCTTCCTCGCTCACTGAC
TCGCTGCGCTCGGTCGTTCGGCTGCGGCGAGCGGTATCAGCTCACTCAAAGGCGGTAATACGGTTATCCA
CAGAATCAGGGGATAACGCAGGAAAGAACATGTGAGCAAAAGGCCAGCAAAAGGCCAGGAACCGTAAAAA
GGCCGCGTTGCTGGCGTTTTTCCATAGGCTCCGCCCCCCTGACGAGCATCACAAAAATCGACGCTCAAGT
CAGAGGTGGCGAAACCCGACAGGACTATAAAGATACCAGGCGTTTCCCCCTGGAAGCTCCCTCGTGCGCT
CTCCTGTTCCGACCCTGCCGCTTACCGGATACCTGTCCGCCTTTCTCCCTTCGGGAAGCGTGGCGCTTTC
TCATAGCTCACGCTGTAGGTATCTCAGTTCGGTGTAGGTCGTTCGCTCCAAGCTGGGCTGTGTGCACGAA
CCCCCCGTTCAGCCCGACCGCTGCGCCTTATCCGGTAACTATCGTCTTGAGTCCAACCCGGTAAGACACG
ACTTATCGCCACTGGCAGCAGCCACTGGTAACAGGATTAGCAGAGCGAGGTATGTAGGCGGTGCTACAGA
GTTCTTGAAGTGGTGGCCTAACTACGGCTACACTAGAAGAACAGTATTTGGTATCTGCGCTCTGCTGAAG
CCAGTTACCTTCGGAAAAAGAGTTGGTAGCTCTTGATCCGGCAAACAAACCACCGCTGGTAGCGGTGGTT
TTTTTGTTTGCAAGCAGCAGATTACGCGCAGAAAAAAAGGATCTCAAGAAGATCCTTTGATCTTTTCTAC
GGGGTCTGACGCTCAGTGGAACGAAAACTCACGTTAAGGGATTTTGGTCATGAGATTATCAAAAAGGATC
TTCACCTAGATCCTTTTAAATTAAAAATGAAGTTTTAAATCAATCTAAAGTATATATGAGTAAACTTGGT
CTGACAGTTACCAATGCTTAATCAGTGAGGCACCTATCTCAGCGATCTGTCTATTTCGTTCATCCATAGT
TGCCTGACTCCCCGTCGTGTAGATAACTACGATACGGGAGGGCTTACCATCTGGCCCCAGTGCTGCAATG
ATACCGCGAGACCCACGCTCACCGGCTCCAGATTTATCAGCAATAAACCAGCCAGCCGGAAGGGCCGAGC
GCAGAAGTGGTCCTGCAACTTTATCCGCCTCCATCCAGTCTATTAATTGTTGCCGGGAAGCTAGAGTAAG
TAGTTCGCCAGTTAATAGTTTGCGCAACGTTGTTGCCATTGCTACAGGCATCGTGGTGTCACGCTCGTCG
TTTGGTATGGCTTCATTCAGCTCCGGTTCCCAACGATCAAGGCGAGTTACATGATCCCCCATGTTGTGCA
AAAAAGCGGTTAGCTCCTTCGGTCCTCCGATCGTTGTCAGAAGTAAGTTGGCCGCAGTGTTATCACTCAT
GGTTATGGCAGCACTGCATAATTCTCTTACTGTCATGCCATCCGTAAGATGCTTTTCTGTGACTGGTGAG
TACTCAACCAAGTCATTCTGAGAATAGTGTATGCGGCGACCGAGTTGCTCTTGCCCGGCGTCAATACGGG
ATAATACCGCGCCACATAGCAGAACTTTAAAAGTGCTCATCATTGGAAAACGTTCTTCGGGGCGAAAACT
CTCAAGGATCTTACCGCTGTTGAGATCCAGTTCGATGTAACCCACTCGTGCACCCAACTGATCTTCAGCA
TCTTTTACTTTCACCAGCGTTTCTGGGTGAGCAAAAACAGGAAGGCAAAATGCCGCAAAAAAGGGAATAA
GGGCGACACGGAAATGTTGAATACTCATACTCTTCCTTTTTCAATATTATTGAAGCATTTATCAGGGTTA
TTGTCTCATGAGCGGATACATATTTGAATGTATTTAGAAAAATAAACAAATAGGGGTTCCGCGCACATTT
CCCCGAAAAGTGCCACCTGACGTCGACGGATCGGGAGATCTCCCGATCCCCTATGGTGCACTCTCAGTAC
AATCTGCTCTGATGCCGCATAGTTAAGCCAGTATCTGCTCCCTGCTTGTGTGTTGGAGGTCGCTGAGTAG
TGCGCGAGCAAAATTTAAGCTACAACAAGGCAAGGCTTGACCGACAATTGCATGAAGAATCTGCTTAGGG
TTAGGCGTTTTGCGCTGCTTCGCGATGTACGGGCCAGATATACGCGTTGACATTGATTATTGACTAGTTA
TTAATAGTAATCAATTACGGGGTCATTAGTTCATAGCCCATATATGGAGTTCCGCGTTACATAACTTACG
GTAAATGGCCCGCCTGGCTGACCGCCCAACGACCCCCGCCCATTGACGTCAATAATGACGTATGTTCCCA
TAGTAACGCCAATAGGGACTTTCCATTGACGTCAATGGGTGGAGTATTTACGGTAAACTGCCCACTTGGC
AGTACATCAAGTGTATCATATGCCAAGTACGCCCCCTATTGACGTCAATGACGGTAAATGGCCCGCCTGG
CATTATGCCCAGTACATGACCTTATGGGACTTTCCTACTTGGCAGTACATCTACGTATTAGTCATCGCTA
TTACCATGGTGATGCGGTTTTGGCAGTACATCAATGGGCGTGGATAGCGGTTTGACTCACGGGGATTTCC
AAGTCTCCACCCCATTGACGTCAATGGGAGTTTGTTTTGGCACCAAAATCAACGGGACTTTCCAAAATGT
CGTAACAACTCCGCCCCATTGACGCAAATGGGCGGTAGGCGTGTACGGTGGGAGGTCTATATAAGCAGAG
CTCTCTGGCTAACTAGAGAACCCACTGCTTACTGGCTTATCGAAATTAATACGACTCACTATAGGGAGAC
CCAAGCTGGCTAGCGTTTAAACGGGCCCTCTAGACTCGAGCGGCCGCCACTGTGCTGGATATCTGCAGAA
TTCCACCACACTGGACTAGTGGATCCATGCTGGTGAGCAAGGGCGAGGAGGATAACATGGCCATCATCAA
GGAGTTCATGCGCTTCAAGGTGCACATGGAGGGCTCCGTGAACGGCCACGAGTTCGAGATCGAGGGCGAG
GGCGAGGGCCGCCCCTACGAGGCCTTTCAGACCGCTAAGCTGAAGGTGACCAAGGGTGGCCCCCTGCCCT
TCGCCTGGGACATCCTGTCCCCTCAGTTCATGTACGGCTCCAAGGCCTACATTAAGCACCCAGCCGACAT
CCCCGACTACTTCAAGCTGTCCTTCCCCGAGGGCTTCAGGTGGGAGCGCGTGATGAACTTCGAGGACGGC
GGCATTATTCACGTTAACCAGGACTCCTCCCTGCAGGACGGCGTATTCATCTACAAGGTGAAGCTGCGCG
GCACCAACTTCCCCCCCGACGGCCCCGTAATGCAGAAGAAGACCATGGGCTGGGAG
